Addgene plasmid #163748: gRNA_CloningVector_miRFP670
Purpose: (Empty Backbone) Empty gRNA cloning vector, contains a miRFP670 fluorescent marker for FACS sorting after transfection.
Depositing lab: Jennifer Mitchell. Depositing organization: University of Toronto. Publication: Epigenetic reprogramming of a distal developmental enhancer cluster drives SOX2 overexpression in breast and lung adenocarcinoma. Abatti LE, Lado-Fernandez P, Huynh L, Collado M, Hoffman MM, Mitchell JA. Nucleic Acids Res. 2023 Sep 22:gkad734. doi: 10.1093/nar/gkad734. PubMed 37738673.
Backbone
  Vector backbone: gRNA_Cloning Vector
  Backbone size (bp): 5238
  Modifications to backbone: Inserted CMV-miRFP670 expression cassette into the BsphI cutsite.
  Vector type: Mammalian Expression, CRISPR
Growth in bacteria
  Bacterial resistance: Kanamycin, 50 μg/mL
  Growth temperature: 37°C
  Growth strain: DH5alpha
  Copy number: High Copy
Gene/Insert
  Cloning method: Gibson Cloning
  Sequencing primers: 5′ ggtggcacttttcggggaa; 3′ tgacgctcagtggaacgaaa
Terms and licenses: Academic/Nonprofit Terms; Industry Terms: Not Available to Industry
Depositor comments: gRNA_Cloning Vector (Addgene Plasmid #41824) was modified to insert a CMV-miRFP670 expression cassette (cloned from Addgene Plasmid #79987) into the BsphI cutsite in order to express a fluorescent marker (642nm/670nm) for FACS sorting after mammalian cell transfection.
How to cite: gRNA_CloningVector_miRFP670 was a gift from Jennifer Mitchell (Addgene plasmid # 163748 ; http://n2t.net/addgene:163748 ; RRID:Addgene_163748)
