[The description below was written by a language model from this plasmid's Addgene catalogue record and pLannotate feature annotations shown in this document.]
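Description:
gRNA_CloningVector_miRFP670 is an empty mammalian CRISPR guide RNA cloning vector, made by modifying the standard gRNA_Cloning Vector backbone so that transfected cells also express a near-infrared fluorescent marker. It is about 5.2 kb, replicates in E. coli at high copy from a ColE1/pUC-type origin, and is selected with kanamycin through the Tn5-derived NeoR/KanR aminoglycoside phosphotransferase gene. The annotation also picks up remnants of the parental cloning backbone, including lac promoter/operator elements, SP6 and T7 promoters, partial attB1 and attB2 Gateway sites, and fragments of lacZα, ccdB and Tn5 transposase. These are annotated only as fragments and appear to be backbone remnants rather than working parts of the design.

The guide RNA cassette consists of a human U6 RNA polymerase III promoter placed directly upstream of the Streptococcus pyogenes Cas9 gRNA scaffold, which is annotated only as a fragment. No spacer is present, since this is an empty backbone; a user-chosen target sequence is added, with Gibson assembly listed as the cloning method. The plasmid carries no Cas9, so the nuclease must come from another source. The added module is a CMV enhancer/promoter driving miRFP670, a monomeric bacterial phytochrome-derived fluorescent protein (excitation/emission about 642/670 nm), followed by an SV40 polyadenylation signal. This cassette was taken from another plasmid and inserted at a single restriction site in the backbone. Because the reporter and guide are on the same plasmid, far-red fluorescence identifies transfected cells, which can be enriched by FACS after transfection. The associated publication concerns a distal enhancer cluster driving SOX2 overexpression.
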