Features (pLannotate 1.2.2; 23 found; start..end, strand, type, name):
      2..94      +  CDS            lacI (fragment): lac repressor; lacI; The lac repressor binds to the lac operator to inhibit transcription in E. coli. This inhibition can be relieved by adding lactose or isopropyl-β-D-thiogalactopyranoside (IPTG).
    107..128     +  protein_bind   CAP binding site: CAP binding activates transcription in the presence of cAMP. E. coli catabolite activator protein
    143..173     +  promoter       lac promoter: promoter for the E. coli lac operon
    181..197     +  protein_bind   lac operator: The lac repressor binds to the lac operator to inhibit transcription in E. coli. This inhibition can be relieved by adding lactose or isopropyl-β-D-thiogalactopyranoside (IPTG). lac repressor encoded by lacI
    239..257     +  promoter       SP6 promoter: promoter for bacteriophage SP6 RNA polymerase
    345..366     +  protein_bind   attB2 (fragment): mutant version of attB; recombination site for the Gateway® BP reaction BP Clonase™
    378..433     -  misc_RNA       gRNA scaffold (fragment): guide RNA scaffold for the Streptococcus pyogenes CRISPR/Cas9 system
    434..663     -  promoter       U6 promoter: RNA polymerase III promoter for human U6 snRNA
    715..734     -  protein_bind   attB1 (fragment): mutant version of attB; recombination site for the Gateway® BP reaction BP Clonase™
    803..821     -  promoter       T7 promoter: promoter for bacteriophage T7 RNA polymerase
    824..971     +  CDS            lacZα (fragment): LacZα fragment of β-galactosidase; lacZ fragment
    981..1284    +  CDS            ccdB (fragment): CcdB, a bacterial toxin that poisons DNA gyrase; ccdB; Plasmids containing the ccdB gene cannot be propagated in standard E. coli strains.
   1332..1601    +  CDS            tnpA (fragment): TN5P_ECOLX - Also known as tnp. Experimental evidence at protein level: Swiss-Prot protein existence level 1. Mediates transposition of transposon Tn5 by a 'cut and paste' mechanism. First, the monomeric transposase binds the 19 bp inverted DNA repeats flanking the transposon. Then, dimerization of the DNA- bound transposase creates a synaptic DNA complex. After nicking of the first DNA strand, excision of the transposon proceeds through a series of intermediates. The transposase then mediates the insertion of the transposon at a new site by strand transfer. The activity of the wild- type tran
   1633..2427    +  CDS            NeoR/KanR: aminoglycoside phosphotransferase from Tn5; aph(3')-II (or nptII); confers resistance to neomycin, kanamycin, and G418 (Geneticin®)
   2448..2498    -  misc_feature   bom (fragment): basis of mobility region from pBR322
   2525..2582    +  promoter       AmpR promoter (fragment): bla
   2583..2886    +  enhancer       CMV enhancer: human cytomegalovirus immediate early enhancer
   2887..3090    +  promoter       CMV promoter: human cytomegalovirus (CMV) immediate early promoter
   3113..3193    +  misc_feature   MCS: multiple cloning site
   3201..4148    +  CDS            ORF frame 1: bright monomeric near-infrared fluorescent protein engineered from a bacterial phytochrome, with an emission maximum of 670 nm (Shcherbakova et al., 2016)
   4164..4247    +  CDS            large T antigen (fragment): large T antigen from SV40 (simian virus 40)
   4270..4391    +  polyA_signal   SV40 poly(A) signal: SV40 polyadenylation signal
   4468..5056    +  rep_origin     ori: high-copy-number ColE1/pMB1/pBR322/pUC origin of replication
>Addgene plasmid #163748 | gRNA_CloningVector_miRFP670 | addgene full sequence | sequence record 327833 | Addgene NGS Result
AGCGCCCAATACGCAAACCGCCTCTCCCCGCGCGTTGGCCGATTCATTAATGCAGCTGGCACGACAGGTT
TCCCGACTGGAAAGCGGGCAGTGAGCGCAACGCAATTAATGTGAGTTAGCTCACTCATTAGGCACCCCAG
GCTTTACACTTTATGCTTCCGGCTCGTATGTTGTGTGGAATTGTGAGCGGATAACAATTTCACACAGGAA
ACAGCTATGACCATGATTACGCCAAGCTATTTAGGTGACACTATAGAATACTCAAGCTATGCATCAAGCT
TGGTACCGAGCTCGGATCCACTAGTAACGGCCGCCAGTGTGCTGGAATTCGCCCTTTAATGCCAACTTTG
TACAAGAAAGCTGGGTCTAGAAAAAAAGCACCGACTCGGTGCCACTTTTTCAAGTTGATAACGGACTAGC
CTTATTTTAACTTAAGATATATAAAGCCAAGAAATCGAAATACTTTCAAGTTACGGTAAGCATATGATAG
TCCATTTTAAAACATAATTTTAAAACTGCAAACTACCCAAGAAATTATTACTTTCTACGTCACGTATTTT
GTACTAATATCTTTGTGTTTACAGTCAAATTAATTCTAATTATCTCTCTAACAGCCTTGTATCGTATATG
CAAATATGAAGGAATCATGGGAAATAGGCCCTCTTCCTGCCCGACCTTGGTACCGGATCCAGTCGACTGA
ATTGGTTCCTTTAAAGCCTGCTTTTTTGTACAAAGGGCGAATTCTGCAGATATCCATCACACTGGCGGCC
GCTCGAGCATGCATCTAGAGGGCCCAATTCGCCCTATAGTGAGTCGTATTACAATTCACTGGCCGTCGTT
TTACAACGTCGTGACTGGGAAAACCCTGGCGTTACCCAACTTAATCGCCTTGCAGCACATCCCCCTTTCG
CCAGCTGGCGTAATAGCGAAGAGGCCCGCACCGATCGCCCTTCCCAACAGTTGCGCAGCCTATACGTACG
GCAGTTTAAGGTTTACACCTATAAAAGAGAGAGCCGTTATCGTCTGTTTGTGGATGTACAGAGTGATATT
ATTGACACGCCGGGGCGACGGATGGTGATCCCCCTGGCCAGTGCACGTCTGCTGTCAGATAAAGTCTCCC
GTGAACTTTACCCGGTGGTGCATATCGGGGATGAAAGCTGGCGCATGATGACCACCGATATGGCCAGTGT
GCCGGTCTCCGTTATCGGGGAAGAAGTGGCTGATCTCAGCCACCGCGAAAATGACATCAAAAACGCCATT
AACCTGATGTTCTGGGGAATATAAATGTCAGGCATGAGATTATCAAAAAGGATCTTCACCTAGATCCTTT
TCACGTAGAAAGCCAGTCCGCAGAAACGGTGCTGACCCCGGATGAATGTCAGCTACTGGGCTATCTGGAC
AAGGGAAAACGCAAGCGCAAAGAGAAAGCAGGTAGCTTGCAGTGGGCTTACATGGCGATAGCTAGACTGG
GCGGTTTTATGGACAGCAAGCGAACCGGAATTGCCAGCTGGGGCGCCCTCTGGTAAGGTTGGGAAGCCCT
GCAAAGTAAACTGGATGGCTTTCTTGCCGCCAAGGATCTGATGGCGCAGGGGATCAAGCTCTGATCAAGA
GACAGGATGAGGATCGTTTCGCATGATTGAACAAGATGGATTGCACGCAGGTTCTCCGGCCGCTTGGGTG
GAGAGGCTATTCGGCTATGACTGGGCACAACAGACAATCGGCTGCTCTGATGCCGCCGTGTTCCGGCTGT
CAGCGCAGGGGCGCCCGGTTCTTTTTGTCAAGACCGACCTGTCCGGTGCCCTGAATGAACTGCAAGACGA
GGCAGCGCGGCTATCGTGGCTGGCCACGACGGGCGTTCCTTGCGCAGCTGTGCTCGACGTTGTCACTGAA
GCGGGAAGGGACTGGCTGCTATTGGGCGAAGTGCCGGGGCAGGATCTCCTGTCATCTCACCTTGCTCCTG
CCGAGAAAGTATCCATCATGGCTGATGCAATGCGGCGGCTGCATACGCTTGATCCGGCTACCTGCCCATT
CGACCACCAAGCGAAACATCGCATCGAGCGAGCACGTACTCGGATGGAAGCCGGTCTTGTCGATCAGGAT
GATCTGGACGAAGAGCATCAGGGGCTCGCGCCAGCCGAACTGTTCGCCAGGCTCAAGGCGAGCATGCCCG
ACGGCGAGGATCTCGTCGTGACCCATGGCGATGCCTGCTTGCCGAATATCATGGTGGAAAATGGCCGCTT
TTCTGGATTCATCGACTGTGGCCGGCTGGGTGTGGCGGACCGCTATCAGGACATAGCGTTGGCTACCCGT
GATATTGCTGAAGAGCTTGGCGGCGAATGGGCTGACCGCTTCCTCGTGCTTTACGGTATCGCCGCTCCCG
ATTCGCAGCGCATCGCCTTCTATCGCCTTCTTGACGAGTTCTTCTGAATTATTAACGCTTACAATTTCCT
GATGCGGTATTTTCTCCTTACGCATCTGTGCGGTATTTCACACCGCATCAGGTGGCACTTTTCGGGGAAA
TGTGCGCGGAACCCCTATTTGTTTATTTTTCTAAATACATTCAAATATGTATCCGCTCATGACGTTACAT
AACTTACGGTAAATGGCCCGCCTGGCTGACCGCCCAACGACCCCCGCCCATTGACGTCAATAATGACGTA
TGTTCCCATAGTAACGCCAATAGGGACTTTCCATTGACGTCAATGGGTGGAGTATTTACGGTAAACTGCC
CACTTGGCAGTACATCAAGTGTATCATATGCCAAGTACGCCCCCTATTGACGTCAATGACGGTAAATGGC
CCGCCTGGCATTATGCCCAGTACATGACCTTATGGGACTTTCCTACTTGGCAGTACATCTACGTATTAGT
CATCGCTATTACCATGGTGATGCGGTTTTGGCAGTACATCAATGGGCGTGGATAGCGGTTTGACTCACGG
GGATTTCCAAGTCTCCACCCCATTGACGTCAATGGGAGTTTGTTTTGGCACCAAAATCAACGGGACTTTC
CAAAATGTCGTAACAACTCCGCCCCATTGACGCAAATGGGCGGTAGGCGTGTACGGTGGGAGGTCTATAT
AAGCAGAGCTGGTTTAGTGAACCGTCAGATCCGCTAGCGCTACCGGACTCAGATCTCGAGCTCAAGCTTC
GAATTCTGCAGTCGACGGTACCGCGGGCCCGGGATCCACCGGTCGCCACCATGGTAGCAGGTCATGCCTC
TGGCAGCCCCGCATTCGGGACCGCCTCTCATTCGAATTGCGAACATGAAGAGATCCACCTCGCCGGCTCG
ATCCAGCCGCATGGCGCGCTTCTGGTCGTCAGCGAACATGATCATCGCGTCATCCAGGCCAGCGCCAACG
CCGCGGAATTTCTGAATCTCGGAAGCGTACTCGGCGTTCCGCTCGCCGAGATCGACGGCGATCTGTTGAT
CAAGATCCTGCCGCATCTCGATCCCACCGCCGAAGGCATGCCGGTCGCGGTGCGCTGCCGGATCGGCAAT
CCCTCTACGGAGTACTGCGGTCTGATGCATCGGCCTCCGGAAGGCGGGCTGATCATCGAACTCGAACGTG
CCGGCCCGTCGATCGATCTGTCAGGCACGCTGGCGCCGGCGCTGGAGCGGATCCGCACGGCGGGTTCACT
GCGCGCGCTGTGCGATGACACCGTGCTGCTGTTTCAGCAGTGCACCGGCTACGACCGGGTGATGGTGTAT
CGTTTCGATGAGCAAGGCCACGGCCTGGTATTCTCCGAGTGCCATGTGCCTGGGCTCGAATCCTATTTCG
GCAACCGCTATCCGTCGTCGACTGTCCCGCAGATGGCGCGGCAGCTGTACGTGCGGCAGCGCGTCCGCGT
GCTGGTCGACGTCACCTATCAGCCGGTGCCGCTGGAGCCGCGGCTGTCGCCGCTGACCGGGCGCGATCTC
GACATGTCGGGCTGCTTCCTGCGCTCGATGTCGCCGTGCCATCTGCAGTTCCTGAAGGACATGGGCGTGC
GCGCCACCCTGGCGGTGTCGCTGGTGGTCGGCGGCAAGCTGTGGGGCCTGGTTGTCTGTCACCATTATCT
GCCGCGCTTCATCCGTTTCGAGCTGCGGGCGATCTGCAAACGGCTCGCCGAAAGGATCGCGACGCGGATC
ACCGCGCTTGAGAGCTAAGCGGCCGCGACTCTAGATCATAATCAGCCATACCACATTTGTAGAGGTTTTA
CTTGCTTTAAAAAACCTCCCACACCTCCCCCTGAACCTGAAACATAAAATGAATGCAATTGTTGTTGTTA
ACTTGTTTATTGCAGCTTATAATGGTTACAAATAAAGCAATAGCATCACAAATTTCACAAATAAAGCATT
TTTTTCACTGCATTCTAGTTGTGGTTTGTCCAAACTCATCAATGTATCTTATCATGACCAAAATCCCTTA
ACGTGAGTTTTCGTTCCACTGAGCGTCAGACCCCGTAGAAAAGATCAAAGGATCTTCTTGAGATCCTTTT
TTTCTGCGCGTAATCTGCTGCTTGCAAACAAAAAAACCACCGCTACCAGCGGTGGTTTGTTTGCCGGATC
AAGAGCTACCAACTCTTTTTCCGAAGGTAACTGGCTTCAGCAGAGCGCAGATACCAAATACTGTTCTTCT
AGTGTAGCCGTAGTTAGGCCACCACTTCAAGAACTCTGTAGCACCGCCTACATACCTCGCTCTGCTAATC
CTGTTACCAGTGGCTGCTGCCAGTGGCGATAAGTCGTGTCTTACCGGGTTGGACTCAAGACGATAGTTAC
CGGATAAGGCGCAGCGGTCGGGCTGAACGGGGGGTTCGTGCACACAGCCCAGCTTGGAGCGAACGACCTA
CACCGAACTGAGATACCTACAGCGTGAGCTATGAGAAAGCGCCACGCTTCCCGAAGGGAGAAAGGCGGAC
AGGTATCCGGTAAGCGGCAGGGTCGGAACAGGAGAGCGCACGAGGGAGCTTCCAGGGGGAAACGCCTGGT
ATCTTTATAGTCCTGTCGGGTTTCGCCACCTCTGACTTGAGCGTCGATTTTTGTGATGCTCGTCAGGGGG
GCGGAGCCTATGGAAAAACGCCAGCAACGCGGCCTTTTTACGGTTCCTGGCCTTTTGCTGGCCTTTTGCT
CACATGTTCTTTCCTGCGTTATCCCCTGATTCTGTGGATAACCGTATTACCGCCTTTGAGTGAGCTGATA
CCGCTCGCCGCAGCCGAACGACCGAGCGCAGCGAGTCAGTGAGCGAGGAAGCGGAAG
